>Addgene plasmid #227433 | CMV_R-PTEN | addgene full sequence | sequence record 451269 | Addgene NGS Result
TAGTTATTAATAGTAATCAATTACGGGGTCATTAGTTCATAGCCCATATATGGAGTTCCGCGTTACATAA
CTTACGGTAAATGGCCCGCCTGGCTGACCGCCCAACGACCCCCGCCCATTGACGTCAATAATGACGTATG
TTCCCATAGTAACGCCAATAGGGACTTTCCATTGACGTCAATGGGTGGAGTATTTACGGTAAACTGCCCA
CTTGGCAGTACATCAAGTGTATCATATGCCAAGTACGCCCCCTATTGACGTCAATGACGGTAAATGGCCC
GCCTGGCATTATGCCCAGTACATGACCTTATGGGACTTTCCTACTTGGCAGTACATCTACGTATTAGTCA
TCGCTATTACCATGGTGATGCGGTTTTGGCAGTACATCAATGGGCGTGGATAGCGGTTTGACTCACGGGG
ATTTCCAAGTCTCCACCCCATTGACGTCAATGGGAGTTTGTTTTGGCACCAAAATCAACGGGACTTTCCA
AAATGTCGTAACAACTCCGCCCCATTGACGCAAATGGGCGGTAGGCGTGTACGGTGGGAGGTCTATATAA
GCAGAGCTGGTTTAGTGAACCGTCAGATCCGCTAGCGCTACCGGTCGCCACCATGGTGAGCAAGGGCGAG
GAGCTGATCAAGGAGGAAATGACCAGCAAGCTGTACCTGGAAGGCAGCGTGAACGGCCACTACTTCAAGT
GCACCCACGAAGGGGAGGGCAAGCCCTACGAGGGCAAGCAGACCGCCAGGATCAAGGTGGTGGAGGGAGG
CCCCCTGCCGTTCGCATTCGACATCCTGGCCACCCACTTTATGTACGGGAGCAAGGTGTTCATCAAGTAC
CCCGCCGACATCCCCGATTATTTTAAGCAGTCCTTCCCTGAGGGCTTCACATGGGAGAGAGTCATGGTGT
TCGAAGACGGGGGCGTGCTGACCACTACCCAGGACACCAGCCTCCAGGACGGCGTGCTCATCTACAACGT
CAAGACCAGAGGGGTGAACTTCCCAGCCAACGGCCCCGTGATGCAGAAGAAAACACTGGGCTGGGAGCCC
AGCACCGAGACCATGTACCCCGCCGACGGCGGCCTGGAAGGCAGATGCGACAAGAAGCTGAAGCTCGTGG
GCGGGGGCCACCTGCACGTCAACTTCAAGACCACATACAAGTCCAAGAAACCCGTGAAGATGCCCGGCGT
CCACTACGTGGACAGGAGACTGGAAAGAATCAAGGAGGCCGACAACGAGACCTACGTCGAGCAGTACGAG
CACGCTGTGGCCAGATACTCCAACCTGGGCGGAGGCATGGACGAGCTGTACAAGTCCGGACTCAGATCTC
GAGCTATGACAGCCATCATCAAAGAGATCGTTAGCAGAAACAAAGGGAGATATCAAGAGGATGGATTCGA
CTTAGACTTGACCTATATTTATCCAAATATTATTGCTATGGGATTTCCTGCAGAAAGACTTGAAGGTGTA
TACAGGAACAATATTGATGATGTAGTAAGGTTTTTGGATTCAAAGCATAAAAACCATTACAAGATATACA
ATCTATGTGCTGAGAGACATTATGACACCGCCAAATTTAACTGCAGAGTTGCACAGTATCCTTTTGAAGA
CCATAACCCACCACAGCTAGAACTTATCAAACCCTTTTGTGAAGATCTTGACCAATGGCTAAGTGAAGAC
GACAATCATGTTGCAGCAATTCACTGTAAAGCTGGGAAAGGACGGACTGGTGTAATGATTTGTGCATATT
TATTGCATCGGGGCAAGTTTTTAAAGGCACAAGAGGCCCTGGATTTTTATGGGGAAGTAAGGACCAGAGA
TAAAAAGGGAGTAACTATTCCCAGTCAGAGGCGCTATGTATATTATTATAGCTACCTGTTAAAGAATCAC
CTGGATTACAGACCAGTGGCACTGTTGTTTCACAAGATGATGTTTGAAACTATTCCAATGTTCAGTGGCG
GAACTTGCAATCCCCAGTTTGTGGTCTGCCAGCTAAAGGTGAAGATCTACTCCTCCAACTCAGGACCCAC
GCGGCGGGAGGACAAGCTCATGTACTTTGAGTTCCCTCAGCCATTGCCTGTGTGTGGTGACATCAAAGTA
GAGTTCTTCCACAAACAGAACAAGATGCTCAAAAAGGACAAAATGTTTCACTTTTGGGTAAATACGTTCT
TCATACCAGGACCAGAGGAAACCTCAGAAAAAGTGGAAAATGGAAGTCTTTGTGATCAGGAAATCGATAG
CATTTGTAGTATAGAGCGTGCGGATAATGACAAGGAGTATCTTGTGCTCACCCTGACAAAAAATGATCTT
GACAAAGCAAACAAAGACAAGGCCAACCGATACTTCTCTCCAAATTTTAAGGTGAAATTATACTTTACAA
AAACAGTAGAGGAACCATCAAATCCAGAGGCTAGCAGTTCAACTTCTGTGACTCCAGACGTTAGTGACAA
TGAACCTGATCATTATAGATATTCTGACACCACTGACTCTGATCCAGAGAATGAACCTTTTGATGAAGAT
CAGCATTCACAAATTACAAAAGTCCCTACCCCTATGGTGAGCAAGGGCGAGGAGCTGATCAAGGAGAACA
TGCACACCAAGCTGTACCTGACAGGCACCGTGAACAACCACTACTTCGAATGCACCGCCGAAGGGGAGGG
CAAGCCCTACGAGGGCACCCAGACCAACAGGATCAAGGTTGTGCGCGGAGGCCCCCTGCCGTTCGCATTC
GACATCCTGGCCCCCTGCTTTATGTACGGGAGCAAGACCTTCATTAACCATCCACCTGACATTCCCGATT
ATTTTAAGCAGTCCTTCCCTGAGGGCTTCACATGGGAGAGAACCACCGTTTACGAAGACGGGGGCACACT
CACTGCTACACAGGACACCAGCCTCCAGGACGGCTGCCTGATCTACAACGTCCAAGTCAGAGGGGAGAAC
TTCCCATCCAACGGCCCTGTGATGCAGAAGAAAACACTCGGCTGGGAGGCCAGTACCGAGACCCTGTACC
CCGCTGACGGCAGCCTGGAAGGCAGACTGGACTGGGCCCTGAAGCTCGTGGGCGGGGGCCACCTGCACTG
CAGACTGGAAACCACATACAGATCCAAGAAACCCGCAAAGAACCTCAAGATGCCCGGCGTCTATTTTATT
GACAGGAGACTGGAAAGAATCAAGGAGGCCGACAATGAGACCTACGTCGAGCAGCACGAGGTGGCTGTGG
CCAGATACTGCGACCTCCCTAGCAAACTGGGGCACAAACTTAATGGCATGGACGAGCTGTACAAGTAAGA
TAACTGATCATAATCAGCCATACCACATTTGTAGAGGTTTTACTTGCTTTAAAAAACCTCCCACACCTCC
CCCTGAACCTGAAACATAAAATGAATGCAATTGTTGTTGTTAACTTGTTTATTGCAGCTTATAATGGTTA
CAAATAAAGCAATAGCATCACAAATTTCACAAATAAAGCATTTTTTTCACTGCATTCTAGTTGTGGTTTG
TCCAAACTCATCAATGTATCTTAACGCGTAAATTGTAAGCGTTAATATTTTGTTAAAATTCGCGTTAAAT
TTTTGTTAAATCAGCTCATTTTTTAACCAATAGGCCGAAATCGGCAAAATCCCTTATAAATCAAAAGAAT
AGACCGAGATAGGGT
[37 nt withheld, positions 3656-3692]
AAAGAACGTGGACTCCAACGTCAAAGG
[49 nt withheld, positions 3720-3768]
T
[91 nt withheld, positions 3770-3860]
G
[124 nt withheld, positions 3862-3985]
CAGGTGGCACTTTTCGGGGAAATGTGCGCGGAACCCCTATTTGTTTATTTTTCTAAATACATTCAAATAT
GTATCCGCTCATGAGACAATAACCCTGATAAATGCTTCAATAATATTGAAAAAGGAAGAGTCCTGAGGCG
GAAAGAACCAGCTGTGGAATGTGTGTCAGTTAGGGTGTGGAAAGTCCCCAGGCTCCCCAGCAGGCAGAAG
TATGCAAAGCATGCATCTCAATTAGTCAGCAACCAGGTGTGGAAAGTCCCCAGGCTCCCCAGCAGGCAGA
AGTATGCAAAGCATGCATCTCAATTAGTCAGCAACCATAGTCCCGCCCCTAACTCCGCCCATCCCGCCCC
TAACTCCGCCCAGTTCCGCCCATTCTCCGCCCCATGGCTGACTAATTTTTTTTATTTATGCAGAGGCCGA
GGCCGCCTCGGCCTCTGAGCTATTCCAGAAGTAGTGAGGAGGCTTTTTTGGAGGCCTAGGCTTTTGCAAA
GATCGATCAAGAGACAGGATGAGGATCGTTTCGCATGATTGAACAAGATGGATTGCACGCAGGTTCTCCG
GCCGCTTGGGTGGAGAGGCTATTCGGCTATGACTGGGCACAACAGACAATCGGCTGCTCTGATGCCGCCG
TGTTCCGGCTGTCAGCGCAGGGGCGCCCGGTTCTTTTTGTCAAGACCGACCTGTCCGGTGCCCTGAATGA
ACTGCAAGACGAGGCAGCGCGGCTATCGTGGCTGGCCACGACGGGCGTTCCTTGCGCAGCTGTGCTCGAC
GTTGTCACTGAAGCGGGAAGGGACTGGCTGCTATTGGGCGAAGTGCCGGGGCAGGATCTCCTGTCATCTC
ACCTTGCTCCTGCCGAGAAAGTATCCATCATGGCTGATGCAATGCGGCGGCTGCATACGCTTGATCCGGC
TACCTGCCCATTCGACCACCAAGCGAAACATCGCATCGAGCGAGCACGTACTCGGATGGAAGCCGGTCTT
GTCGATCAGGATGATCTGGACGAAGAGCATCAGGGGCTCGCGCCAGCCGAACTGTTCGCCAGGCTCAAGG
CGAGCATGCCCGACGGCGAGGATCTCGTCGTGACCCATGGCGATGCCTGCTTGCCGAATATCATGGTGGA
AAATGGCCGCTTTTCTGGATTCATCGACTGTGGCCGGCTGGGTGTGGCGGACCGCTATCAGGACATAGCG
TTGGCTACCCGTGATATTGCTGAAGAGCTTGGCGGCGAATGGGCTGACCGCTTCCTCGTGCTTTACGGTA
TCGCCGCTCCCGATTCGCAGCGCATCGCCTTCTATCGCCTTCTTGACGAGTTCTTCTGAGCGGGACTCTG
GGGTTCGAAATGACCGACCAAGCGACGCCCAACCTGCCATCACGAGATTTCGATTCCACCGCCGCCTTCT
ATGAAAGGTTGGGCTTCGGAATCGTTTTCCGGGACGCCGGCTGGATGATCCTCCAGCGCGGGGATCTCAT
GCTGGAGTTCTTCGCCCACCCTAGGGGGAGGCTAACTGAAACACGGAAGGAGACAATACCGGAAGGAACC
CGCGCTATGACGGCAATAAAAAGACAGAATAAAACGCACGGTGTTGGGTCGTTTGTTCATAAACGCGGGG
TTCGGTCCCAGGGCTGGCACTCTGTCGATACCCCACCGAGACCCCATTGGGGCCAATACGCCCGCGTTTC
TTCCTTTTCCCCACCCCACCCCCCAAGTTCGGGTGAAGGCCCAGGGCTCGCAGCCAACGTCGGGGCGGCA
GGCCCTGCCATAGCCTCAGGTTACTCATATATACTTTAGATTGATTTAAAACTTCATTTTTAATTTAAAA
GGATCTAGGTGAAGATCCTTTTTGATAATCTCATGACCAAAATCCCTTAACGTGAGTTTTCGTTCCACTG
AGCGTCAGACCCCGTAGAAAAGATCAAAGGATCTTCTTGAGATCCTTTTTTTCTGCGCGTAATCTGCTGC
TTGCAAACAAAAAAACCACCGCTACCAGCGGTGGTTTGTTTGCCGGATCAAGAGCTACCAACTCTTTTTC
CGAAGGTAACTGGCTTCAGCAGAGCGCAGATACCAAATACTGTTCTTCTAGTGTAGCCGTAGTTAGGCCA
CCACTTCAAGAACTCTGTAGCACCGCCTACATACCTCGCTCTGCTAATCCTGTTACCAGTGGCTGCTGCC
AGTGGCGATAAGTCGTGTCTTACCGGGTTGGACTCAAGACGATAGTTACCGGATAAGGCGCAGCGGTCGG
GCTGAACGGGGGGTTCGTGCACACAGCCCAGCTTGGAGCGAACGACCTACACCGAACTGAGATACCTACA
GCGTGAGCTATGAGAAAGCGCCACGCTTCCCGAAGGGAGAAAGGCGGACAGGTATCCGGTAAGCGGCAGG
GTCGGAACAGGAGAGCGCACGAGGGAGCTTCCAGGGGGAAACGCCTGGTATCTTTATAGTCCTGTCGGGT
TTCGCCACCTCTGACTTGAGCGTCGATTTTTGTGATGCTCGTCAGGGGGGCGGAGCCTATGGAAAAACGC
CAGCAACGCGGCCTTTTTACGGTTCCTGGCCTTTTGCTGGCCTTTTGCTCACATGTTCTTTCCTGCGTTA
TCCCCTGATTCTGTGGATAACCGTATTACCGCCATGCAT
Features (pLannotate 1.2.2; 16 found; start..end, strand, type, name):
     61..364     +  enhancer       CMV enhancer: human cytomegalovirus immediate early enhancer
    365..568     +  promoter       CMV promoter: human cytomegalovirus (CMV) immediate early promoter
    613..1314    +  CDS            mCyRFP1: monomeric cyan-excitable red fluorescent protein (Laviv et al., 2016)
   1315..1335    +  misc_feature   MCS (fragment): multiple cloning site
   1336..2544    +  CDS            Pten: PTEN_MOUSE - Also known as Mmac1. Experimental evidence at protein level: Swiss-Prot protein existence level 1. In motile cells, suppresses the formation of lateral pseudopods and thereby promotes cell polarization and directed movement (By similarity). Tumor suppressor. Acts as a dual-specificity protein phosphatase, dephosphorylating tyrosine-, serine- and threonine- phosphorylated proteins. Also acts as a lipid phosphatase, removing the phosphate in the D3 position of the inositol ring from phosphatidylinositol 3,4,5-trisphosphate, phosphatidylinositol 3,4- diphosphate, phosphatidylinositol
   2554..3285    +  CDS            mMaroon1: mMaroon1 is a basic (constitutively fluorescent) far red fluorescent protein published in 2016, derived from Entacmaea quadricolor. It is reported to be a rapidly-maturing monomer with high acid sensitivity.
   3295..3379    +  CDS            large T antigen (fragment): large T antigen from SV40 (simian virus 40)
   3402..3523    +  polyA_signal   SV40 poly(A) signal: SV40 polyadenylation signal
   3557..3985    -  rep_origin     f1 ori (sequence partly withheld): f1 bacteriophage origin of replication; arrow indicates direction of (+) strand synthesis
   4012..4116    +  promoter       AmpR promoter: bla
   4118..4475    +  promoter       SV40 promoter: SV40 enhancer and early promoter
   4510..5304    +  CDS            NeoR/KanR: aminoglycoside phosphotransferase from Tn5; aph(3')-II (or nptII); confers resistance to neomycin, kanamycin, and G418 (Geneticin®)
   5325..5477    +  CDS            ble (fragment): BLE_KLEPN - Experimental evidence at protein level: Swiss-Prot protein existence level 1. Binding protein with a strong affinity to the bleomycin family of antibiotics. Binds to CL990; an antimitotic-antibiotic compound. From Klebsiella pneumoniae.
   5536..5583    +  polyA_signal   HSV TK poly(A) signal: herpes simplex virus thymidine kinase polyadenylation signal (Cole and Stacy, 1985)
   5674..5690    -  polyA_signal   bGH poly(A) signal (fragment): bovine growth hormone polyadenylation signal
   5912..6500    +  rep_origin     ori: high-copy-number ColE1/pMB1/pBR322/pUC origin of replication
