[The description below was written by a language model from this plasmid's Addgene catalogue record and pLannotate feature annotations shown in this document.]
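Description:
CMV_R-PTEN is a 6.6 kb mammalian expression plasmid built on the EGFP-C1 backbone that drives a genetically encoded PTEN biosensor from the human cytomegalovirus immediate-early enhancer and promoter. It replicates in bacteria at high copy from a ColE1/pUC-type origin and also carries an f1 phage origin. Selection relies on a single Tn5 aminoglycoside phosphotransferase gene (NeoR/KanR) placed behind tandem bacterial (bla) and SV40 early promoters and followed by an HSV TK polyadenylation signal. This gene gives kanamycin resistance in E. coli and can confer G418 resistance in transfected mammalian cells.

The payload is one continuous open reading frame in which rat Pten, carrying an R14G substitution, is flanked by two red-shifted fluorescent proteins. The cyan-excitable red protein mCyRFP2 sits at the N-terminus, joined through a short remnant of the multiple cloning site, and the far-red protein mMaroon sits at the C-terminus. Transcripts are terminated by the SV40 poly(A) signal. The automated annotation labels these parts as mCyRFP1, mouse Pten and mMaroon1, which reflects matches to the closest database entries; the catalogue fields specify mCyRFP2 and rat origin. The short "large T antigen", ble and bGH poly(A) fragments are likely residual backbone sequence rather than functional elements.

Placing a donor-type and an acceptor-type fluorophore at opposite ends of PTEN is the arrangement of an intramolecular FRET reporter. The associated publication describes the sensor as a tool for fluorescence lifetime imaging of PTEN dynamics, including in the intact brain. The record does not state the functional rationale for the R14G mutation. This CMV version suits transient transfection of cultured mammalian cells for sensor expression and imaging.
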