Addgene plasmid #227433: CMV_R-PTEN
Purpose: Expresses the R-PTEN sensor under a CMV promoter
Depositing lab: Tal Laviv. Depositing organization: Tel Aviv University. Publication: Genetically encoded biosensor for fluorescence lifetime imaging of PTEN dynamics in the intact brain. Kagan T, Gabay M, Meenakshisundaram A, Levi Y, Eid S, Malchenko N, Maman M, Nitzan A, Ravotto L, Zaidel-Bar R, Eickholt BJ, Gal M, Laviv T. Nat Methods. 2025 Apr;22(4):764-777. doi: 10.1038/s41592-025-02610-9. Epub 2025 Feb 20. PubMed 39979596.
Backbone
  Vector backbone: EGFP C1
  Vector type: Mammalian Expression
Growth in bacteria
  Bacterial resistance: Kanamycin, 50 μg/mL
  Growth temperature: 37°C
  Growth strain: DH5alpha
  Copy number: High Copy
Gene/Insert
  Gene/Insert name: R-PTEN (alt name: mCyRFP2-PTEN-mMaroon)
  Species: R. norvegicus (rat)
  Mutation: R14G
  Entrez Gene: Pten (a.k.a. MMAC1, Mmac, TEP1)
  Promoter: CMV
  Tag / fusion protein: mCyRFP2, mMaroon
  Cloning method: Gibson Cloning
  Sequencing primers: 5′ CMV For
Resource information
  A portion of this plasmid was derived from a plasmid made by: The PTEN gene was obtained from Addgene plasmid #110181 pEGFP-PTEN
Terms and licenses: Academic/Nonprofit Terms; Industry Terms: Not Available to Industry
Depositor comments: Please visit https://doi.org/10.1101/2024.10.04.616644 for bioRxiv preprint.
How to cite: CMV_R-PTEN was a gift from Tal Laviv (Addgene plasmid # 227433 ; http://n2t.net/addgene:227433 ; RRID:Addgene_227433)
